Addgene plasmid #148869: pT7-MS2-HA-C1-HsZNF598-C29A-siRNAres_AH
Purpose: Mammalian Expression of HsZNF598-C29A-siRNAres
Depositing lab: Elisa Izaurralde. Depositing organization: Max Planck Institute for Developmental Biology.
Backbone
  Vector backbone: Unknown
  Vector type: Mammalian Expression
Growth in bacteria
  Bacterial resistance: Kanamycin, 50 μg/mL
  Growth temperature: 37°C
  Growth strain: DH5alpha
  Copy number: High Copy
Gene/Insert
  Gene/Insert name: HsZNF598-C29A-siRNAres
  Species: H. sapiens (human)
  Entrez Gene: ZNF598 (a.k.a. HEL2)
  Cloning method: Unknown
Terms and licenses: Academic/Nonprofit Terms; Industry Terms: Not Available to Industry
Depositor comments: Sequence according to sequence given by NCBI: NM_178167.4 Plasmids from this collection were made available to the research community and donated after the lab closed. Please note that the sequence provided by the depositing laboratory may be theoretical/predicted or based on Sanger sequencing results. There may be discrepancies between sequencing results obtained by Addgene and the depositor sequence. If an Addgene verified sequence is not available, please contact before placing your order to request that our lab fully sequence the plasmid.
How to cite: pT7-MS2-HA-C1-HsZNF598-C29A-siRNAres_AH was a gift from Elisa Izaurralde (Addgene plasmid # 148869 ; http://n2t.net/addgene:148869 ; RRID:Addgene_148869)
