[The description below was written by a language model from this plasmid's Addgene catalogue record and pLannotate feature annotations shown in this document.]
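Description:
pT7-MS2-HA-C1-HsZNF598-C29A-siRNAres_AH is a 7.2 kb mammalian expression plasmid encoding a mutant form of human ZNF598 fused at its N-terminus to the bacteriophage MS2 coat protein and an HA epitope. The record lists the backbone as unknown. The annotated layout shows the CMV enhancer/promoter driving the fusion, an SV40 polyadenylation signal downstream of a residual multiple cloning site, an f1 origin, and a dual bacterial/SV40 promoter arrangement driving NeoR/KanR with an HSV TK poly(A) signal. The plasmid is propagated at high copy in E. coli from a ColE1/pUC-type origin under kanamycin selection, and the same marker can confer G418 resistance in mammalian cells. A T7 promoter sits between the CMV promoter and the open reading frame, which would allow in vitro transcription of the fusion. Several short annotations (HIV-1 LTR, chicken β-actin promoter, large T antigen, ble and bGH poly(A) fragments) are small partial matches and are probably not functional elements.

ZNF598 is an E3 ubiquitin ligase that acts in ribosome quality control by monoubiquitinating 40S ribosomal proteins when ribosomes stall, for example on poly(A) sequences. The name indicates a cysteine-to-alanine substitution at position 29 and changes that make the transcript resistant to an siRNA; the record does not explain the functional consequence of the C29A mutation or identify the siRNA. The coding sequence is stated to follow the NCBI reference transcript. The MS2 coat protein binds a specific RNA stem-loop, so the fusion could be tethered to reporter mRNAs carrying MS2 binding sites, while the HA tag allows detection or immunoprecipitation. siRNA resistance would suit complementation experiments after knockdown of endogenous ZNF598. The record itself states only mammalian expression as the purpose, and the depositor sequence may be theoretical rather than fully verified.
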