Features (pLannotate 1.2.2; 19 found; start..end, strand, type, name):
     61..364     +  enhancer       CMV enhancer: human cytomegalovirus immediate early enhancer
    365..568     +  promoter       CMV promoter: human cytomegalovirus (CMV) immediate early promoter
    564..597     +  LTR            5' LTR (truncated) (fragment): truncated 5' long terminal repeat (LTR) from HIV-1
    613..631     +  promoter       T7 promoter: promoter for bacteriophage T7 RNA polymerase
    668..1054    +  CDS            MS2: bacteriophage MS2 coat protein binds to a specific stem-loop structure in the viral RNA (Peabody, 1993)
   1097..1123    +  CDS            3xHA (fragment): three tandem HA epitope tags
   1181..1197    +  promoter       chicken β-actin promoter (fragment): contains a 21-bp deletion relative to the standard chicken β-actin promoter
   1220..3850    +  CDS            ZNF598: ZN598_HUMAN - Experimental evidence at protein level: Swiss-Prot protein existence level 1. E3 ubiquitin-protein ligase that plays a key role in the ribosome quality control (RQC), a pathway that takes place when a ribosome has stalled during translation (PubMed:28065601, PubMed:28132843). Required for ribosomes to terminally stall during translation of poly(A) sequences by mediating monoubiquitination of 40S ribosomal protein RPS10/eS10, RPS20/uS10 and RPS3/uS3 (PubMed:28065601, PubMed:28132843). Stalling precludes synthesis of a long poly-lysine tail and initiates the RQC pathway to degrade
   3854..3879    +  misc_feature   MCS (fragment): multiple cloning site
   3891..3975    +  CDS            large T antigen (fragment): large T antigen from SV40 (simian virus 40)
   3998..4119    +  polyA_signal   SV40 poly(A) signal: SV40 polyadenylation signal
   4153..4581    -  rep_origin     f1 ori (sequence partly withheld): f1 bacteriophage origin of replication; arrow indicates direction of (+) strand synthesis
   4608..4712    +  promoter       AmpR promoter: bla
   4714..5071    +  promoter       SV40 promoter: SV40 enhancer and early promoter
   5106..5900    +  CDS            NeoR/KanR: aminoglycoside phosphotransferase from Tn5; aph(3')-II (or nptII); confers resistance to neomycin, kanamycin, and G418 (Geneticin®)
   5921..6073    +  CDS            ble (fragment): BLE_KLEPN - Experimental evidence at protein level: Swiss-Prot protein existence level 1. Binding protein with a strong affinity to the bleomycin family of antibiotics. Binds to CL990; an antimitotic-antibiotic compound. From Klebsiella pneumoniae.
   6132..6179    +  polyA_signal   HSV TK poly(A) signal: herpes simplex virus thymidine kinase polyadenylation signal (Cole and Stacy, 1985)
   6270..6286    -  polyA_signal   bGH poly(A) signal (fragment): bovine growth hormone polyadenylation signal
   6508..7096    +  rep_origin     ori: high-copy-number ColE1/pMB1/pBR322/pUC origin of replication
>Addgene plasmid #148869 | pT7-MS2-HA-C1-HsZNF598-C29A-siRNAres_AH | depositor full sequence | sequence record 291317 | Full Sequence
TAGTTATTAATAGTAATCAATTACGGGGTCATTAGTTCATAGCCCATATATGGAGTTCCGCGTTACATAA
CTTACGGTAAATGGCCCGCCTGGCTGACCGCCCAACGACCCCCGCCCATTGACGTCAATAATGACGTATG
TTCCCATAGTAACGCCAATAGGGACTTTCCATTGACGTCAATGGGTGGAGTATTTACGGTAAACTGCCCA
CTTGGCAGTACATCAAGTGTATCATATGCCAAGTACGCCCCCTATTGACGTCAATGACGGTAAATGGCCC
GCCTGGCATTATGCCCAGTACATGACCTTATGGGACTTTCCTACTTGGCAGTACATCTACGTATTAGTCA
TCGCTATTACCATGGTGATGCGGTTTTGGCAGTACATCAATGGGCGTGGATAGCGGTTTGACTCACGGGG
ATTTCCAAGTCTCCACCCCATTGACGTCAATGGGAGTTTGTTTTGGCACCAAAATCAACGGGACTTTCCA
AAATGTCGTAACAACTCCGCCCCATTGACGCAAATGGGCGGTAGGCGTGTACGGTGGGAGGTCTATATAA
GCAGAGCTCTCTGGCTAACTAGAGAACCCACTGCTTACTGGCTTATCGAAATTAATACGACTCACTATAG
GGAGACCCAAGCTCTAGCGCTACCGGTCGCCACCATGGCTTCTAACTTTACTCAGTTCGTTCTCGTCGAC
AATGGCGGAACTGGCGACGTGACTGTCGCCCCAAGCAACTTCGCTAACGGGGTCGCTGAATGGATCAGCT
CTAACTCGCGATCACAGGCTTACAAAGTAACCTGTAGCGTTCGTCAGAGCTCTGCGCAGAATCGCAAATA
CACCATCAAAGTCGAGGTGCCTAAAGTGGCAACCCAGACTGTTGGTGGTGAAGAGCTTCCTGTAGCCGGA
TGGAGATCTTACTTAAATATGGAACTAACCATTCCAATTTTCGCCACGAATTCCGACTGCGAGCTTATTG
TTAAGGCAATGCAAGGTCTCCTAAAAGATGGAAACCCGATTCCCTCGGCCATCGCGGCCAACTCCGGCAT
CTACGGAGGTGGAGGTGGATCTGGTGGATCTCCTCCACATATGGCTTACCCATACGATGTTCCAGATTAC
GCTCCTCCATCTCGAGCTATGGCGGCGGCGGGGGGCGCCGAGGGGCGGCGCGCGGCCCTGGAGGCGGCGG
CGGCGGCAGCTCCTGAGCGGGGAGGCGGGAGCGCCGTGCTGTGCTGCGGAGACCTGGAGGCCACGGCGCT
GGGCCGCTGCGACCACCCGGTGTGCTACCGCTGCTCTACCAAGATGCGGGTGCTCTGCGAGCAGCGCTAC
TGCGCCGTGTGCCGCGAGGAGCTGCGCCAGGTGGTCTTTGGGAAGAAGCTTCCTGCCTTTGCCACCATCC
CCATCCACCAGCTGCAGCATGAGAAGAAATATGATATCTACTTTGCAGATGGAAAGGTGTACGCATTGTA
CAGGCAGCTGCTGCAGCACGAGTGCCCGCGGTGCCCCGAGCTGCCACCTTTCAGCCTCTTCGGGGACCTG
GAGCAGCACATGCGGAGGCAGCATGAGCTCTTCTGCTGCCGTCTGTGCCTCCAGCACCTCCAGATCTTCA
CATATGAGCGCAAGTGGTACTCGCGCAAGGACCTGGCCCGGCATCGCATGCAGGGTGACCCCGATGACAC
GTCGCACCGTGGGCACCCGCTCTGCAAGTTCTGTGACGAGCGCTACCTGGACAATGATGAGCTGCTTAAG
CACCTGCGCCGCGACCACTACTTCTGCCACTTCTGCGACTCGGACGGGGCCCAGGACTACTACAGCGACT
ATGCCTACCTGCGTGAGCACTTCCGGGAGAAGCACTTTCTGTGTGAGGAAGGCCGCTGCAGCACGGAGCA
GTTCACCCACGCCTTCCGCACCGAGATCGACCTCAAGGCCCACAGGACGGCCTGCCACAGTCGCAGCCGC
GCCGAGGCACGCCAGAACCGCCACATCGACCTGCAGTTCAGCTACGCGCCACGGCACTCGCGCCGGAACG
AGGGGGTCGTTGGTGGCGAAGACTACGAGGAGGTGGACAGGTACAGCCGCCAGGGCCGAGTGGCCCGGGC
TGGCACTCGCGGAGCCCAGCAGAGCCGCCGAGGAAGCTGGAGGTACAAAAGGGAAGAAGAGGACCGAGAA
GTAGCAGCTGCTGTCCGGGCCTCCGTGGCCGCACAGCAGCAGGAGGAGGCCCGAAGAAGCGAAGACCAGG
AGGAAGGCGGTAGGCCAAAAAAGGAAGAAGCGGCGGCGCGGGGACCTGAGGATCCCCGTGGCCCCCGGCG
CTCACCCCGGACTCAGGGCGAAGGCCCAGGCCCCAAGGAAACCTCGACAAATGGTCCTGTAAGCCAAGAA
GCCTTCTCGGTGACAGGCCCAGCCGCCCCAGGGTGTGTGGGGGTGCCAGGCGCCCTCCCACCACCCAGCC
CGAAGCTCAAGGACGAAGACTTCCCCAGCCTCTCTGCCTCCACTTCCTCCTCCTGCTCCACTGCAGCAAC
CCCGGGCCCTGTGGGGTTGGCGCTGCCGTACGCCATCCCTGCCAGAGGCAGGAGTGCCTTCCAGGAGGAG
GACTTCCCCGCCCTGGTGTCCTCGGTGCCCAAGCCTGGCACCGCCCCCACCAGCCTTGTCTCTGCCTGGA
ACAGCAGCAGTAGCAGCAAGAAGGTAGCACAGCCCCCACTCTCGGCGCAGGCTACCGGCAGCGGCCAGCC
CACCAGGAAGGCTGGGAAGGGGAGCAGGGGCGGCAGGAAGGGCGGCCCGCCCTTCACACAGGAGGAGGAG
GAGGACGGCGGCCCGGCCCTGCAGGAGCTTCTGAGCACACGCCCCACGGGCTCCGTCTCCTCCACACTGG
GGCTGGCCTCCATCCAACCCTCTAAAGTTGGGAAGAAGAAGAAAGTGGGCTCGGAGAAGCCAGGCACCAC
ATTGCCACAGCCCCCGCCCGCTACCTGTCCCCCAGGGGCTTTGCAGGCCCCGGAAGCTCCTGCCAGCAGA
GCCGAGGGGCCAGTTGCCGTCGTCGTTAATGGACACACGGAGGGCCCGGCCCCTGCTCGGAGTGCCCCCA
AGGAACCCCCTGGGCTCCCAAGGCCCCTGGGGTCCTTCCCCTGCCCCACGCCACAGGAGGACTTCCCAGC
GCTCGGCGGCCCCTGCCCACCCCGGATGCCGCCGCCCCCAGGCTTCAGCGCTGTGGTGCTCCTGAAGGGC
ACGCCTCCCCCACCCCCGCCGGGCCTGGTGCCCCCAATCAGCAAGCCGCCCCCTGGCTTCTCTGGCCTTC
TGCCTAGCCCCCACCCGGCCTGTGTCCCCAGCCCCGCCACCACCACCACCACAAAAGCACCCAGGCTGCT
GCCTGCCCCACGGGCGTACCTAGTCCCCGAGAACTTCCGGGAGAGGAACCTTCAGCTCATCCAGTCCATC
AGGGACTTCCTGCAGAGCGACGAGGCCCGCTTCAGCGAGTTCAAGAGCCACTCAGGGGAGTTCAGACAGG
GCCTGATCTCCGCAGCCCAGTATTACAAGAGTTGCCGGGACCTGCTGGGGGAGAATTTCCAGAAGGTCTT
TAATGAGCTGCTGGTCCTGCTGCCCGACACGGCCAAGCAGCAGGAGCTCCTGTCTGCACACACGGACTTC
TGCAACCGCGAGAAGCCTCTGAGCACCAAGTCCAAGAAGAACAAGAAGAGCGCGTGGCAGGCCACCACCC
AGCAGGCGGGCCTGGACTGCCGTGTGTGCCCCACCTGCCAGCAGGTGCTCGCGCATGGCGATGCCAGCAG
CCACCAGGCGCTGCATGCTGCCCGGGACGACGACTTCCCCTCCCTGCAAGCCATCGCCAGGATCATCACG
TAGGGTACCGCGGGCCCGGGATCCACCGGATCTAGATAACTGATCATAATCAGCCATACCACATTTGTAG
AGGTTTTACTTGCTTTAAAAAACCTCCCACACCTCCCCCTGAACCTGAAACATAAAATGAATGCAATTGT
TGTTGTTAACTTGTTTATTGCAGCTTATAATGGTTACAAATAAAGCAATAGCATCACAAATTTCACAAAT
AAAGCATTTTTTTCACTGCATTCTAGTTGTGGTTTGTCCAAACTCATCAATGTATCTTAACGCGTAAATT
GTAAGCGTTAATATTTTGTTAAAATTCGCGTTAAATTTTTGTTAAATCAGCTCATTTTTTAACCAATAGG
CCGAAATCGGCAAAATCCCTTATAAATCAAAAGAATAGACCGAGATAGGGT
[37 nt withheld, positions 4252-4288]
AAAGAACGTGGACTCCAACGTCAAAGG
[49 nt withheld, positions 4316-4364]
T
[91 nt withheld, positions 4366-4456]
G
[124 nt withheld, positions 4458-4581]
CAGGTGGCACTTTTCGGGGAAATGTGCGCGGAACCCCTATTTGTTTATTTTTCTAAATACATTCAAATAT
GTATCCGCTCATGAGACAATAACCCTGATAAATGCTTCAATAATATTGAAAAAGGAAGAGTCCTGAGGCG
GAAAGAACCAGCTGTGGAATGTGTGTCAGTTAGGGTGTGGAAAGTCCCCAGGCTCCCCAGCAGGCAGAAG
TATGCAAAGCATGCATCTCAATTAGTCAGCAACCAGGTGTGGAAAGTCCCCAGGCTCCCCAGCAGGCAGA
AGTATGCAAAGCATGCATCTCAATTAGTCAGCAACCATAGTCCCGCCCCTAACTCCGCCCATCCCGCCCC
TAACTCCGCCCAGTTCCGCCCATTCTCCGCCCCATGGCTGACTAATTTTTTTTATTTATGCAGAGGCCGA
GGCCGCCTCGGCCTCTGAGCTATTCCAGAAGTAGTGAGGAGGCTTTTTTGGAGGCCTAGGCTTTTGCAAA
GATCGATCAAGAGACAGGATGAGGATCGTTTCGCATGATTGAACAAGATGGATTGCACGCAGGTTCTCCG
GCCGCTTGGGTGGAGAGGCTATTCGGCTATGACTGGGCACAACAGACAATCGGCTGCTCTGATGCCGCCG
TGTTCCGGCTGTCAGCGCAGGGGCGCCCGGTTCTTTTTGTCAAGACCGACCTGTCCGGTGCCCTGAATGA
ACTGCAAGACGAGGCAGCGCGGCTATCGTGGCTGGCCACGACGGGCGTTCCTTGCGCAGCTGTGCTCGAC
GTTGTCACTGAAGCGGGAAGGGACTGGCTGCTATTGGGCGAAGTGCCGGGGCAGGATCTCCTGTCATCTC
ACCTTGCTCCTGCCGAGAAAGTATCCATCATGGCTGATGCAATGCGGCGGCTGCATACGCTTGATCCGGC
TACCTGCCCATTCGACCACCAAGCGAAACATCGCATCGAGCGAGCACGTACTCGGATGGAAGCCGGTCTT
GTCGATCAGGATGATCTGGACGAAGAGCATCAGGGGCTCGCGCCAGCCGAACTGTTCGCCAGGCTCAAGG
CGAGCATGCCCGACGGCGAGGATCTCGTCGTGACCCATGGCGATGCCTGCTTGCCGAATATCATGGTGGA
AAATGGCCGCTTTTCTGGATTCATCGACTGTGGCCGGCTGGGTGTGGCGGACCGCTATCAGGACATAGCG
TTGGCTACCCGTGATATTGCTGAAGAGCTTGGCGGCGAATGGGCTGACCGCTTCCTCGTGCTTTACGGTA
TCGCCGCTCCCGATTCGCAGCGCATCGCCTTCTATCGCCTTCTTGACGAGTTCTTCTGAGCGGGACTCTG
GGGTTCGAAATGACCGACCAAGCGACGCCCAACCTGCCATCACGAGATTTCGATTCCACCGCCGCCTTCT
ATGAAAGGTTGGGCTTCGGAATCGTTTTCCGGGACGCCGGCTGGATGATCCTCCAGCGCGGGGATCTCAT
GCTGGAGTTCTTCGCCCACCCTAGGGGGAGGCTAACTGAAACACGGAAGGAGACAATACCGGAAGGAACC
CGCGCTATGACGGCAATAAAAAGACAGAATAAAACGCACGGTGTTGGGTCGTTTGTTCATAAACGCGGGG
TTCGGTCCCAGGGCTGGCACTCTGTCGATACCCCACCGAGACCCCATTGGGGCCAATACGCCCGCGTTTC
TTCCTTTTCCCCACCCCACCCCCCAAGTTCGGGTGAAGGCCCAGGGCTCGCAGCCAACGTCGGGGCGGCA
GGCCCTGCCATAGCCTCAGGTTACTCATATATACTTTAGATTGATTTAAAACTTCATTTTTAATTTAAAA
GGATCTAGGTGAAGATCCTTTTTGATAATCTCATGACCAAAATCCCTTAACGTGAGTTTTCGTTCCACTG
AGCGTCAGACCCCGTAGAAAAGATCAAAGGATCTTCTTGAGATCCTTTTTTTCTGCGCGTAATCTGCTGC
TTGCAAACAAAAAAACCACCGCTACCAGCGGTGGTTTGTTTGCCGGATCAAGAGCTACCAACTCTTTTTC
CGAAGGTAACTGGCTTCAGCAGAGCGCAGATACCAAATACTGTCCTTCTAGTGTAGCCGTAGTTAGGCCA
CCACTTCAAGAACTCTGTAGCACCGCCTACATACCTCGCTCTGCTAATCCTGTTACCAGTGGCTGCTGCC
AGTGGCGATAAGTCGTGTCTTACCGGGTTGGACTCAAGACGATAGTTACCGGATAAGGCGCAGCGGTCGG
GCTGAACGGGGGGTTCGTGCACACAGCCCAGCTTGGAGCGAACGACCTACACCGAACTGAGATACCTACA
GCGTGAGCTATGAGAAAGCGCCACGCTTCCCGAAGGGAGAAAGGCGGACAGGTATCCGGTAAGCGGCAGG
GTCGGAACAGGAGAGCGCACGAGGGAGCTTCCAGGGGGAAACGCCTGGTATCTTTATAGTCCTGTCGGGT
TTCGCCACCTCTGACTTGAGCGTCGATTTTTGTGATGCTCGTCAGGGGGGCGGAGCCTATGGAAAAACGC
CAGCAACGCGGCCTTTTTACGGTTCCTGGCCTTTTGCTGGCCTTTTGCTCACATGTTCTTTCCTGCGTTA
TCCCCTGATTCTGTGGATAACCGTATTACCGCCATGCAT
